Addgene plasmid #42808: TAL3345
Depositing lab: Keith Joung. Depositing organization: Massachusetts General Hospital. Publication: Targeted gene disruption in somatic zebrafish cells using engineered TALENs. Sander JD, Cade L, Khayter C, Reyon D, Peterson RT, Joung JK, Yeh JR. Nat Biotechnol. 2011 Aug 5;29(8):697-8. doi: 10.1038/nbt.1934. PubMed 21822241.
Backbone
  Vector backbone: JDS70
  Backbone manufacturer: Addgene plasmid #32285
  Backbone size w/o insert (bp): 6447
  Vector type: Mammalian Expression ; T7
Growth in bacteria
  Bacterial resistance: Ampicillin, 100 μg/mL
  Growth temperature: 37°C
  Growth strain: XL1 Blue
  Copy number: High Copy
Gene/Insert
  Gene/Insert name: ZebrafishCommunity-prothymosin alpha a-right (alt name: prothymosin alpha a)
  Species: D. rerio (zebrafish)
  Insert size (bp): 1640
  Entrez Gene: ptmaa (a.k.a. ptma, cb515, fk58d04, sb:cb515, MGC158634, zgc:85633, wu:fb77b12, wu:fk58d04, zgc:158634)
  Promoter: CMV
  Tag / fusion protein: 3X Flag (N terminal on backbone); WT FOKI (C terminal on backbone)
  Cloning method: Restriction Enzyme; 5′ cloning site N/A (destroyed during cloning); 3′ cloning site N/A (destroyed during cloning)
  Sequencing primers: 5′ CMV-F; 3′ BGH-rev
Terms and licenses: Academic/Nonprofit Terms; Industry Terms: Not Available to Industry
Depositor comments: Target binding site: TGGGGTCTCGGAATAAAA It is strongly recommended that users perform a diagnostic digest to verify this plasmid prior to use. For example, a double digest of the plasmid with BamHI and KpnI should result in two bands at 2.3kb and 5.8kb.
How to cite: TAL3345 was a gift from Keith Joung (Addgene plasmid # 42808 ; http://n2t.net/addgene:42808 ; RRID:Addgene_42808)
