[The description below was written by a language model from this plasmid's Addgene catalogue record.]
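Description:
TAL3345 is a TALEN expression plasmid built on the JDS70 backbone (about 6.4 kb without insert), a vector catalogued for both mammalian expression and T7-based use. It carries a roughly 1.6 kb engineered TAL effector repeat array that forms the "right" half-site monomer of a nuclease pair directed against the zebrafish gene prothymosin alpha a (ptmaa). The insert is a designed DNA-binding domain that recognises a site in that locus, not the ptmaa coding sequence itself. The plasmid is maintained at high copy in E. coli under ampicillin selection. The record includes no feature table, so the specific origin of replication and other backbone elements are not itemised.

The repeat array was cloned by restriction enzyme methods into sites that were destroyed in the process. This placed it in frame with backbone-encoded sequences: a 3X FLAG tag at the N terminus and a wild-type FokI nuclease domain at the C terminus. A CMV promoter drives expression in transfected cells. The T7 designation indicates that the backbone is also set up for T7 use, which would typically mean in vitro transcription of mRNA for embryo injection, although the record does not spell this out. The BGH reverse sequencing primer suggests a BGH polyadenylation region downstream of the coding sequence.

Because FokI cleaves as a dimer, this right-hand monomer is meant to be used with a matching left-hand TALEN that binds the adjacent half-site. The resulting double-strand break can be repaired imprecisely, giving disruptive indels. The associated work concerns targeted gene disruption in somatic zebrafish cells, and the insert name marks the construct as part of a zebrafish community TALEN set.
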