>Addgene plasmid #42808 | TAL3345 | depositor partial sequence | sequence record 57928 | TAL3345 sequence 2430 bps
TCTAGAGCTAGCACCATGGACTACAAAGACCATGACGGTGATTATAAAGATCATGACATCGATTACAAGG
ATGACGATGACAAGATGGCCCCCAAGAAGAAGAGGAAGGTGGGCATTCACCGCGGGGTACCTATGGTGGA
CTTGAGGACACTCGGTTATTCGCAACAGCAACAGGAGAAAATCAAGCCTAAGGTCAGGAGCACCGTCGCG
CAACACCACGAGGCGCTTGTGGGGCATGGCTTCACTCATGCGCATATTGTCGCGCTTTCACAGCACCCTG
CGGCGCTTGGGACGGTGGCTGTCAAATACCAAGATATGATTGCGGCCCTGCCCGAAGCCACGCACGAGGC
AATTGTAGGGGTCGGTAAACAGTGGTCGGGAGCGCGAGCACTTGAGGCGCTGCTGACTGTGGCGGGTGAG
CTTAGGGGGCCTCCGCTCCAGCTCGACACCGGGCAGCTGCTGAAGATCGCGAAGAGAGGGGGAGTAACAG
CGGTAGAGGCAGTGCACGCCTGGCGCAATGCGCTCACCGGGGCCCCCTTGAACCTGACCCCAGACCAGGT
AGTCGCAATCGCGAACAATAATGGGGGAAAGCAAGCCCTGGAAACCGTGCAAAGGTTGTTGCCGGTCCTT
TGTCAAGACCACGGCCTTACACCGGAGCAAGTCGTGGCCATTGCAAATAATAACGGTGGCAAACAGGCTC
TTGAGACGGTTCAGAGACTTCTCCCAGTTCTCTGTCAAGCCCACGGGCTGACTCCCGATCAAGTTGTAGC
GATTGCGAATAACAATGGAGGGAAACAAGCATTGGAGACTGTCCAACGGCTCCTTCCCGTGTTGTGTCAA
GCCCACGGTTTGACGCCTGCACAAGTGGTCGCCATCGCCAACAACAACGGCGGTAAGCAGGCGCTGGAAA
CAGTACAGCGCCTGCTGCCTGTACTGTGCCAGGATCATGGACTGACCCCAGACCAGGTAGTCGCAATCGC
GTCAAACGGAGGGGGAAAGCAAGCCCTGGAAACCGTGCAAAGGTTGTTGCCGGTCCTTTGTCAAGACCAC
GGCCTTACACCGGAGCAAGTCGTGGCCATTGCATCCCACGACGGTGGCAAACAGGCTCTTGAGACGGTTC
AGAGACTTCTCCCAGTTCTCTGTCAAGCCCACGGGCTGACTCCCGATCAAGTTGTAGCGATTGCGTCCAA
CGGTGGAGGGAAACAAGCATTGGAGACTGTCCAACGGCTCCTTCCCGTGTTGTGTCAAGCCCACGGTTTG
ACGCCTGCACAAGTGGTCGCCATCGCCAGCCATGATGGCGGTAAGCAGGCGCTGGAAACAGTACAGCGCC
TGCTGCCTGTACTGTGCCAGGATCATGGACTGACCCCAGACCAGGTAGTCGCAATCGCGAACAATAATGG
GGGAAAGCAAGCCCTGGAAACCGTGCAAAGGTTGTTGCCGGTCCTTTGTCAAGACCACGGCCTTACACCG
GAGCAAGTCGTGGCCATTGCAAATAATAACGGTGGCAAACAGGCTCTTGAGACGGTTCAGAGACTTCTCC
CAGTTCTCTGTCAAGCCCACGGGCTGACTCCCGATCAAGTTGTAGCGATTGCGTCGAACATTGGAGGGAA
ACAAGCATTGGAGACTGTCCAACGGCTCCTTCCCGTGTTGTGTCAAGCCCACGGTTTGACGCCTGCACAA
GTGGTCGCCATCGCCTCCAATATTGGCGGTAAGCAGGCGCTGGAAACAGTACAGCGCCTGCTGCCTGTAC
TGTGCCAGGATCATGGACTGACCCCAGACCAGGTAGTCGCAATCGCGTCAAACGGAGGGGGAAAGCAAGC
CCTGGAAACCGTGCAAAGGTTGTTGCCGGTCCTTTGTCAAGACCACGGCCTTACACCGGAGCAAGTCGTG
GCCATTGCAAGCAACATCGGTGGCAAACAGGCTCTTGAGACGGTTCAGAGACTTCTCCCAGTTCTCTGTC
AAGCCCACGGGCTGACTCCCGATCAAGTTGTAGCGATTGCGTCGAACATTGGAGGGAAACAAGCATTGGA
GACTGTCCAACGGCTCCTTCCCGTGTTGTGTCAAGCCCACGGTTTGACGCCTGCACAAGTGGTCGCCATC
GCCTCCAATATTGGCGGTAAGCAGGCGCTGGAAACAGTACAGCGCCTGCTGCCTGTACTGTGCCAGGATC
ATGGACTGACACCCGAACAGGTGGTCGCCATTGCTTCTAACATCGGAGGACGGCCAGCCTTGGAGTCCAT
CGTAGCCCAATTGTCCAGGCCCGATCCCGCGTTGGCTGCGTTAACGAATGACCATCTGGTGGCGTTGGCA
TGTCTTGGTGGACGACCCGCGCTCGATGCAGTCAAAAAGGGTCTGCCTCATGCTCCCGCATTGATCAAAA
GAACCAACCGGCGGATTCCCGAGAGAACTTCCCATCGAGTCGCGGGATCC
