>Addgene plasmid #42808 | TAL3345 | addgene partial sequence | sequence record 60795 | JDS-TALEN-F 5'-TAGGGGTCGGTAAACAGTGG-3'
TGTGGCGGGTGAGCTTAGGGGGCCTCCGCTCCAGCTCGACACCGGGCAGCTGCTGAAGATCGCGAAGAGA
GGGGGAGTAACAGCGGTAGAGGCAGTGCACGCCTGGCGCAATGCGCTCACCGGGGCCCCCTTGAACCTGA
CCCCAGACCAGGTAGTCGCAATCGCGAACAATAATGGGGGAAAGCAAGCCCTGGAAACCGTGCAAAGGTT
GTTGCCGGTCCTTTGTCAAGACCACGGCCTTACACCGGAGCAAGTCGTGGCCATTGCAAATAATAACGGT
GGCAAACAGGCTCTTGAGACGGTTCAGAGACTTCTCCCAGTTCTCTGTCAAGCCCACGGGCTGACTCCCG
ATCAAGTTGTAGCGATTGCGAATAACAATGGAGGGAAACAAGCATTGGAGACTGTCCAACGGCTCCTTCC
CGTGTTGTGTCAAGCCCACGGTTTGACGCCTGCACAAGTGGTCGCCATCGCCAACAACAACGGCGGTAAG
CAGGCGCTGGAAACAGTACAGCGCCTGCTGCCTGTACTGTGCCAGGATCATGGACTGACCCCAGACCAGG
TAGTCGCAATCGCGTCAAACGGAGGGGGAAAGCAAGCCCTGGAAACCGTGCAAAGGTTGTTGCCGGTCCT
TTGTCAAGACCACGGCCTTACACCGGAGCAAGTCGTGGCCATTGCATCCCACGACGGTGGCAAACAGGCT
CTTGAGACGGTTCAGAGACTTCTCCCAGTTCTCTGTCAAGCCCACGGGCTGACTCCCGATCAAGTTGTAG
CGATTGCGTCCAACGGTGGAGGGAAACAAGCATTGGAGACTGTCCAACGGCTCCTTCCCGTGTTGTGTCA
AGCCCACGGTTTGACGCCTGCACAAGTGGTCGCCATCGCCAGCCATGATGGCGGTAAGCAGGCGCTGGAA
ACAGTACAGCGCCTGCTGCCTGTACTGTGCCAGGATCATGGACTGACCCCAGA
